>Addgene plasmid #163308 | p8194 MSCV-P C-FlagHA 31E7 R77S | addgene full sequence | sequence record 322809 | Addgene NGS Result
TGGAGGTTCCACCGAGATTTGGAGACCCCTGCCCAGGGACCACCGACCCCCCCGCCGGGAGGTAAGCTGG
CCAGCGGTCGTTTCGTGTCTGTCTCTGTCTTTGTGCGTGTTTGTGCCGGCATCTAATGTTTGCGCCTGCG
TCTGTACTAGTTAGCTAACTAGCTCTGTATCTGGCGGACCCGTGGTGGAACTGACGAGTTCTGAACACCC
GGCCGCAACCCTGGGAGACGTCCCAGGGACTTTGGGGGCCGTTTTTGTGGCCCGACCTGAGGAAGGGAGT
CGATGTGGAATCCGACCCCGTCAGGATATGTGGTTCTGGTAGGAGACGAGAACCTAAAACAGTTCCCGCC
TCCGTCTGAATTTTTGCTTTCGGTTTGGAACCGAAGCCGCGCGTCTTGTCTGCTGCAGCGCTGCAGCATC
GTTCTGTGTTGTCTCTGTCTGACTGTGTTTCTGTATTTGTCTGAAAATTAGGGCCAGACTGTTACCACTC
CCTTAAGTTTGACCTTAGGTCACTGGAAAGATGTCGAGCGGATCGCTCACAACCAGTCGGTAGATGTCAA
GAAGAGACGTTGGGTTACCTTCTGCTCTGCAGAATGGCCAACCTTTAACGTCGGATGGCCGCGAGACGGC
ACCTTTAACCGAGACCTCATCACCCAGGTTAAGATCAAGGTCTTTTCACCTGGCCCGCATGGACACCCAG
ACCAGGTCCCCTACATCGTGACCTGGGAAGCCTTGGCTTTTGACCCCCCTCCCTGGGTCAAGCCCTTTGT
ACACCCTAAGCCTCCGCCTCCTCTTCCTCCATCCGCCCCGTCTCTCCCCCTTGAACCTCCTCGTTCGACC
CCGCCTCGATCCTCCCTTTATCCAGCCCTCACTCCTTCTCTAGGCGCCGGAATTAGATCTAATACGACTC
ACTATAGGGAGACCCAAGCTGGCTAGTTAAGCTATCAACAAGTTTGTACAAAAAAGTTGGCACCATGCGT
GGAGAAACACCTACGTTGCAAGACTATGTGTTAGATTTGCAACCTGAGGCAACTGACCTCCACTGTTATG
AGCAATTACCCGACAGCTCAGATGAGGAGGATGTCATAGACAGTCCAGCTGGACAAGCAGAACCGGACAC
ATCCAATTACAATATCGTTACCTTTTGTTGTCAGTGTAAGTCTACACTTCGTTTGTGTGTACAGAGCACA
CAAGTAGATATTAGCATATTGCAAGAGCTGTTAATGGGCTCATTTGGAATCGTGTGCCCCAACTGTTCTA
CTAGACTGCCAACTTTCTTGTACAAAGTGGTTGATCTAGAGGGCCCGCGGTTCGAACTCGAGGACTACAA
GGACGACGATGACAAGTCGGCCGCTGGAGGATACCCCTACGACGTGCCCGACTACGCCTAGAATTCTACC
GGGTAGGGGAGGCGCTTTTCCCAAGGCAGTCTGGAGCATGCGCTTTAGCAGCCCCGCTGGGCACTTGGCG
CTACACAAGTGGCCTCTGGCCTCGCACACATTCCACATCCACCGGTAGGCGCCAACCGGCTCCGTTCTTT
GGTGGCCCCTTCGCGCCACCTTCTACTCCTCCCCTAGTCAGGAAGTTCCCCCCCGCCCCGCAGCTCGCGT
CGTGCAGGACGTGACAAATGGAAGTAGCACGTCTCACTAGTCTCGTGCAGATGGACAGCACCGCTGAGCA
ATGGAAGCGGGTAGGCCTTTGGGGCAGCGGCCAATAGCAGCTTTGCTCCTTCGCTTTCTGGGCTCAGAGG
CTGGGAAGGGGTGGGTCCGGGGGCGGGCTCAGGGGCGGGCTCAGGGGCGGGGCGGGCGCCCGAAGGTCCT
CCGGAGGCCCGGCATTCTGCACGCTTCAAAAGCGCACGTCTGCCGCGCTGTTCTCCTCTTCCTCATCTCC
GGGCCTTTCGACCTGCAGCCCAAGCTTACCATGACCGAGTACAAGCCCACGGTGCGCCTCGCCACCCGCG
ACGACGTCCCCAGGGCCGTACGCACCCTCGCCGCCGCGTTCGCCGACTACCCCGCCACGCGCCACACCGT
CGATCCGGACCGCCACATCGAGCGGGTCACCGAGCTGCAAGAACTCTTCCTCACGCGCGTCGGGCTCGAC
ATCGGCAAGGTGTGGGTCGCGGACGACGGCGCCGCGGTGGCGGTCTGGACCACGCCGGAGAGCGTCGAAG
CGGGGGCGGTGTTCGCCGAGATCGGCCCGCGCATGGCCGAGTTGAGCGGTTCCCGGCTGGCCGCGCAGCA
ACAGATGGAAGGCCTCCTGGCGCCGCACCGGCCCAAGGAGCCCGCGTGGTTCCTGGCCACCGTCGGCGTC
TCGCCCGACCACCAGGGCAAGGGTCTGGGCAGCGCCGTCGTGCTCCCCGGAGTGGAGGCGGCCGAGCGCG
CCGGGGTGCCCGCCTTCCTGGAGACCTCCGCGCCCCGCAACCTCCCCTTCTACGAGCGGCTCGGCTTCAC
CGTCACCGCCGACGTCGAGGTGCCCGAAGGACCGCGCACCTGGTGCATGACCCGCAAGCCCGGTGCCTGA
CGCCCGCCCCACGACCCGCAGCGCCCGACCGAAAGGAGCGCACGACCCCATGCATCGATAAAATAAAAGA
TTTTATTTAGTCTCCAGAAAAAGGGGGGAATGAAAGACCCCACCTGTAGGTTTGGCAAGCTAGCTTAAGT
AACGCCATTTTGCAAGGCATGGAAAATACATAACTGAGAATAGAGAAGTTCAGATCAAGGTTAGGAACAG
AGAGACAGCAGAATATGGGCCAAACAGGATATCTGTGGTAAGCAGTTCCTGCCCCGGCTCAGGGCCAAGA
ACAGATGGTCCCCAGATGCGGTCCCGCCCTCAGCAGTTTCTAGAGAACCATCAGATGTTTCCAGGGTGCC
CCAAGGACCTGAAATGACCCTGTGCCTTATTTGAACTAACCAATCAGTTCGCTTCTCGCTTCTGTTCGCG
CGCTTCTGCTCCCCGAGCTCAATAAAAGAGCCCACAACCCCTCACTCGGCGCGCCAGTCCTCCGATAGAC
TGCGTCGCCCGGGTACCCGTGTATCCAATAAACCCTCTTGCAGTTGCATCCGACTTGTGGTCTCGCTGTT
CCTTGGGAGGGTCTCCTCTGAGTGATTGACTACCCGTCAGCGGGGGTCTTTCATGGGTAACAGTTTCTTG
AAGTTGGAGAACAACATTCTGAGGGTAGGAGTCGAATATTAAGTAATCCTGACTCAATTAGCCACTGTTT
TGAATCCACATACTCCAATACTCCTGAAATAGTTCATTATGGACAGCGCAGAAAGAGCTGGGGAGAATTG
TGAAATTGTTATCCGCTCACAATTCCACACAACATACGAGCCGGAAGCATAAAGTGTAAAGCCTGGGGTG
CCTAATGAGTGAGCTAACTCACATTAATTGCGTTGCGCTCACTGCCCGCTTTCCAGTCGGGAAACCTGTC
GTGCCAGCTGCATTAATGAATCGGCCAACGCGCGGGGAGAGGCGGTTTGCGTATTGGGCGCTCTTCCGCT
TCCTCGCTCACTGACTCGCTGCGCTCGGTCGTTCGGCTGCGGCGAGCGGTATCAGCTCACTCAAAGGCGG
TAATACGGTTATCCACAGAATCAGGGGATAACGCAGGAAAGAACATGTGAGCAAAAGGCCAGCAAAAGGC
CAGGAACCGTAAAAAGGCCGCGTTGCTGGCGTTTTTCCATAGGCTCCGCCCCCCTGACGAGCATCACAAA
AATCGACGCTCAAGTCAGAGGTGGCGAAACCCGACAGGACTATAAAGATACCAGGCGTTTCCCCTTGGAA
GCTCCCTCGTGCGCTCTCCTGTTCCGACCCTGCCGCTTACCGGATACCTGTCCGCCTTTCTCCCTTCGGG
AAGCGTGGCGCTTTCTCATAGCTCACGCTGTAGGTATCTCAGTTCGGTGTAGGTCGTTCGCTCCAAGCTG
GGCTGTGTGCACGAACCCCCCGTTCAGCCCGACCGCTGCGCCTTATCCGGTAACTATCGTCTTGAGTCCA
ACCCGGTAAGACACGACTTATCGCCACTGGCAGCAGCCACTGGTAACAGGATTAGCAGAGCGAGGTATGT
AGGCGGTGCTACAGAGTTCTTGAAGTGGTGGCCTAACTACGGCTACACTAGAAGAACAGTATTTGGTATC
TGCGCTCTGCTGAAGCCAGTTACCTTCGGAAAAAGAGTTGGTAGCTCTTGATCCGGCAAACAAACCACCG
CTGGTAGCGGTGGTTTTTTTGTTTGCAAGCAGCAGATTACGCGCAGAAAAAAAGGATCTCAAGAAGATCC
TTTGATCTTTTCTACGGGGTCTGACGCTCAGTGGAACGAAAACTCACGTTAAGGGATTTTGGTCATGAGA
TTATCAAAAAGGATCTTCACCTAGATCCTTTTAAATTAAAAATGAAGTTTTAAATCAATCTAAAGTATAT
ATGAGTAAACTTGGTCTGACAGTTACCAATGCTTAATCAGTGAGGCACCTATCTCAGCGATCTGTCTATT
TCGTTCATCCATAGTTGCCTGACTCCCCGTCGTGTAGATAACTACGATACGGGAGGGCTTACCATCTGGC
CCCAGTGCTGCAATGATACCGCGAGACCCACGCTCACCGGCTCCAGATTTATCAGCAATAAACCAGCCAG
CCGGAAGGGCCGAGCGCAGAAGTGGTCCTGCAACTTTATCCGCCTCCATCCAGTCTATTAATTGTTGCCG
GGAAGCTAGAGTAAGTAGTTCGCCAGTTAATAGTTTGCGCAACGTTGTTGCCATTGCTACAGGCATCGTG
GTGTCACGCTCGTCGTTTGGTATGGCTTCATTCAGCTCCGGTTCCCAACGATCAAGGCGAGTTACATGAT
CCCCCATGTTGTGCAAAAAAGCGGTTAGCTCCTTCGGTCCTCCGATCGTTGTCAGAAGTAAGTTGGCCGC
AGTGTTATCACTCATGGTTATGGCAGCACTGCATAATTCTCTTACTGTCATGCCATCCGTAAGATGCTTT
TCTGTGACTGGTGAGTACTCAACCAAGTCATTCTGAGAATAGTGTATGCGGCGACCGAGTTGCTCTTGCC
CGGCGTCAATACGGGATAATACCGCGCCACATAGCAGAACTTTAAAAGTGCTCATCATTGGAAAACGTTC
TTCGGGGCGAAAACTCTCAAGGATCTTACCGCTGTTGAGATCCAGTTCGATGTAACCCACTCGTGCACCC
AACTGATCTTCAGCATCTTTTACTTTCACCAGCGTTTCTGGGTGAGCAAAAACAGGAAGGCAAAATGCCG
CAAAAAAGGGAATAAGGGCGACACGGAAATGTTGAATACTCATACTCTTCCTTTTTCAATATTATTGAAG
CATTTATCAGGGTTATTGTCTCATGAGCGGATACATATTTGAATGTATTTAGAAAAATAAACAAATAGGG
GTTCCGCGCACATTTCCCCGAAAAGTGCCACCTGACGTCTAAGAAACCATTATTATCATGACATTAACCT
ATAAAAATAGGCGTATCACGAGGCCCTTTCGTCTCGCGCGTTTCGGTGATGACGGTGAAAACCTCTGACA
CATGCAGCTCCCGGAGACGGTCACAGCTTGTCTGTAAGCGGATGCCGGGAGCAGACAAGCCCGTCAGGGC
GCGTCAGCGGGTGTTGGCGGGTGTCGGGGCTGGCTTAACTATGCGGCATCAGAGCAGATTGTACTGAGAG
TGCACCATATGCGGTGTGAAATACCGCACAGATGCGTAAGGAGAAAATACCGCATCAGGCGCCATTCGCC
ATTCAGGCTGCGCAACTGTTGGGAAGGGCGATCGGTGCGGGCCTCTTCGCTATTACGCCAGCTGGCGAAA
GGGGGATGTGCTGCAAGGCGATTAAGTTGGGTAACGCCAGGGTTTTCCCAGTCACGACGTTGTAAAACGA
CGGCGCAAGGAATGGTGCATGCAAGGAGATGGCGCCCAACAGTCCCCCGGCCACGGGGCCTGCCACCATA
CCCACGCCGAAACAAGCGCTCATGAGCCCGAAGTGGCGAGCCCGATCTTCCCCATCGGTGATGTCGGCGA
TATAGGCGCCAGCAACCGCACCTGTGGCGCCGGTGATGCCGGCCACGATGCGTCCGGCGTAGAGGCGATT
AGTCCAATTTGTTAAAGACAGGATATCAGTGGTCCAGGCTCTAGTTTTGACTCAACAATATCACCAGCTG
AAGCCTATAGAGTACGAGCCATAGATAAAATAAAAGATTTTATTTAGTCTCCAGAAAAAGGGGGGAATGA
AAGACCCCACCTGTAGGTTTGGCAAGCTAGCTTAAGTAACGCCATTTTGCAAGGCATGGAAAATACATAA
CTGAGAATAGAGAAGTTCAGATCAAGGTTAGGAACAGAGAGACAGCAGAATATGGGCCAAACAGGATATC
TGTGGTAAGCAGTTCCTGCCCCGGCTCAGGGCCAAGAACAGATGGTCCCCAGATGCGGTCCCGCCCTCAG
CAGTTTCTAGAGAACCATCAGATGTTTCCAGGGTGCCCCAAGGACCTGAAATGACCCTGTGCCTTATTTG
AACTAACCAATCAGTTCGCTTCTCGCTTCTGTTCGCGCGCTTCTGCTCCCCGAGCTCAATAAAAGAGCCC
ACAACCCCTCACTCGGCGCGCCAGTCCTCCGATAGACTGCGTCGCCCGGGTACCCGTATTCCCAATAAAG
CCTCTTGCTGTTTGCATCCGAATCGTGGACTCGCTGATCCTTGGGAGGGTCTCCTCAGATTGATTGACTG
CCCACCTCGGGGGTCTTTCATT
Features (pLannotate 1.2.2; 23 found; start..end, strand, type, name):
     64..405     +  misc_feature   MESV Ψ: packaging signal of murine embryonic stem cell virus
    472..888     +  CDS            gag (truncated): truncated Moloney murine leukemia virus (MMLV) gag gene lacking the start codon
    900..918     +  promoter       T7 promoter: promoter for bacteriophage T7 RNA polymerase
    949..966     +  protein_bind   attB1 (fragment): mutant version of attB; core recombination site for the Gateway® BP reaction BP Clonase™
    975..1268    +  CDS            E7: VE7_HPV31 - Experimental evidence at protein level: Swiss-Prot protein existence level 1. Plays a role in viral genome replication by driving entry of quiescent cells into the cell cycle. Stimulation of progression from G1 to S phase allows the virus to efficiently use the cellular DNA replicating machinery to achieve viral genome replication. E7 protein has both transforming and trans-activating activities. Induces the disassembly of the E2F1 transcription factor from RB1, with subsequent transcriptional activation of E2F1-regulated S-phase genes. Interferes with host histone deacetylation me
   1273..1290    -  protein_bind   attB2 (fragment): mutant version of attB; core recombination site for the Gateway® BP reaction BP Clonase™
   1326..1346    +  CDS            FLAG (fragment): FLAG® epitope tag, followed by an enterokinase cleavage site
   1401..1900    +  promoter       PGK promoter: mouse phosphoglycerate kinase 1 promoter
   1921..2520    +  CDS            PuroR: puromycin N-acetyltransferase; pac from Streptomyces alboniger; confers resistance to puromycin
   2620..3134    +  LTR            3' LTR: 3' long terminal repeat from murine embryonic stem cell virus
   3296..3312    -  protein_bind   lac operator: The lac repressor binds to the lac operator to inhibit transcription in E. coli. This inhibition can be relieved by adding lactose or isopropyl-β-D-thiogalactopyranoside (IPTG). lac repressor encoded by lacI
   3320..3350    -  promoter       lac promoter: promoter for the E. coli lac operon
   3365..3386    -  protein_bind   CAP binding site: CAP binding activates transcription in the presence of cAMP. E. coli catabolite activator protein
   3399..3491    -  CDS            lacI (fragment): lac repressor; lacI; The lac repressor binds to the lac operator to inhibit transcription in E. coli. This inhibition can be relieved by adding lactose or isopropyl-β-D-thiogalactopyranoside (IPTG).
   3674..4262    -  rep_origin     ori: high-copy-number ColE1/pMB1/pBR322/pUC origin of replication
   4433..5293    -  CDS            AmpR: β-lactamase; bla; confers resistance to ampicillin, carbenicillin, and related antibiotics
   5294..5398    -  promoter       AmpR promoter: bla
   5493..5528    +  CDS            rop (fragment): Rop protein, which maintains plasmids at low copy number; rop
   5630..5729    +  misc_feature   bom (fragment): basis of mobility region from pBR322
   5735..5884    -  CDS            lacZα (fragment): LacZα fragment of β-galactosidase; lacZ fragment
   5884..6085    -  CDS            TcR (fragment): tetracycline efflux protein; tet; confers resistance to tetracycline
   6086..6184    +  CDS            env (fragment): murine leukemia virus gPr80 envelope polyprotein precursor; env; proteolytically cleaved into gp70SU and p15TM subunits
   6226..6742    +  LTR            5' LTR: 5' long terminal repeat from murine embryonic stem cell virus
