[The description below was written by a language model from this plasmid's Addgene catalogue record and pLannotate feature annotations shown in this document.]
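Description:
p8194 MSCV-P C-FlagHA 31E7 R77S is a gammaretroviral expression vector built on the MSCV (murine stem cell virus) backbone and designed for stable delivery of a mutant human papillomavirus type 31 E7 oncoprotein into mammalian cells. In bacteria it is maintained through a high-copy ColE1/pUC-type origin and selected with ampicillin via the β-lactamase gene. The plasmid backbone also carries several non-functional remnants of earlier cloning vectors, including fragments of lacI, lacZα, rop, bom and the tetracycline resistance gene.

The retroviral unit is bounded by 5' and 3' MESV-type long terminal repeats. Downstream of the 5' LTR lie the Ψ packaging signal and a truncated gag segment lacking its start codon, which together allow the genomic RNA to be efficiently encapsidated when gag, pol and env are supplied in trans by packaging cells. The 5' LTR also serves as the promoter for the insert, a 294 bp HPV31 E7 open reading frame carrying the R77S substitution. The insert was introduced by Gateway recombination and is flanked by attB1 and attB2 sites, with a T7 promoter just upstream. The coding sequence is fused at its C terminus to a Flag-HA tandem epitope tag for detection or affinity purification, although the automated annotation detected only a FLAG fragment. A separate mouse PGK promoter drives the puromycin N-acetyltransferase gene, so transduced cells can be selected with puromycin.

The associated publication concerns a conserved C-terminal E7 residue that mediates binding to PTPN14 and repression of epithelial differentiation. This suggests the construct is used as a point mutant for comparison with wild-type E7 in such studies.
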