Addgene plasmid #163308: p8194 MSCV-P C-FlagHA 31E7 R77S
Purpose: Expresses HPV31 E7 R77S
Depositing lab: Elizabeth White. Depositing organization: University of Pennsylvania. Publication: A Conserved Amino Acid in the C Terminus of Human Papillomavirus E7 Mediates Binding to PTPN14 and Repression of Epithelial Differentiation. Hatterschide J, Brantly AC, Grace M, Munger K, White EA. J Virol. 2020 Aug 17;94(17). pii: JVI.01024-20. doi: 10.1128/JVI.01024-20. Print 2020 Aug 17. PubMed 32581101.
Backbone
  Vector backbone: MSCV
  Vector type: Retroviral
  Selectable markers: Puromycin
Growth in bacteria
  Bacterial resistance: Ampicillin, 100 μg/mL
  Growth temperature: 37°C
  Growth strain: NEB Stable
  Copy number: High Copy
Gene/Insert
  Gene/Insert name: HPV31 E7 R77S
  Species: Human papillomavirus type 31
  Insert size (bp): 294
  Mutation: R77S
  Promoter: MSCV LTR
  Tag / fusion protein: FlagHA (C terminal on insert)
  Cloning method: Gateway Cloning
  Sequencing primers: 5′ pLXSN
Terms and licenses: Academic/Nonprofit Terms; Industry Terms: Not Available to Industry
How to cite: p8194 MSCV-P C-FlagHA 31E7 R77S was a gift from Elizabeth White (Addgene plasmid # 163308 ; http://n2t.net/addgene:163308 ; RRID:Addgene_163308)
