>Addgene plasmid #163308 | p8194 MSCV-P C-FlagHA 31E7 R77S | depositor partial sequence | sequence record 316525 | Result from sequencing of insert
TCTAGGCGCCGGAATTAGATCTAATACGACTCACTATAGGGAGACCCAAGCTGGCTAGTTAAGCTATCAA
CAAGTTTGTACAAAAAAGTTGGCACCATGCGTGGAGAAACACCTACGTTGCAAGACTATGTGTTAGATTT
GCAACCTGAGGCAACTGACCTCCACTGTTATGAGCAATTACCCGACAGCTCAGATGAGGAGGATGTCATA
GACAGTCCAGCTGGACAAGCAGAACCGGACACATCCAATTACAATATCGTTACCTTTTGTTGTCAGTGTA
AGTCTACACTTCGTTTGTGTGTACAGAGCACACAAGTAGATATTAGCATATTGCAAGAGCTGTTAATGGG
CTCATTTGGAATCGTGTGCCCCAACTGTTCTACTAGACTGCCAACTTTCTTGTACAAAGTGGTTGATCTA
GAGGGCCCGCGGTTCGAACTCGAGGACTACAAGGACGACGATGACAAGTCGGCCGCTGGAGGATACCCCT
ACGACGTGCCCGACTACGCCTAGAATTCTACCGGGTAGGGGAGGCGCTTTTCCCAAGGCAGTCTGGAGCA
TGCGCTTTAGCAGCCCCGCTGGGCACTTGGCGCTACACAAGTGGCCTCTGGCCTCGCACACATTCCACAT
CCACCGGTAGGCGCCAACCGGCTCCGTTCTTTGGTGGCCCCTTCGCGCCACCTTCTACTCCTCCCCTAGT
CAGGAAGTTCCCCCCCGCCCCGCAGCTCGCGTCGTGCAGGACGTGACAAATGGAAGTAGCACGTCTCACT
AGTCTCGTGCAGATGGACAGCACCGCTGAGCAATGGAA
